Addgene plasmid #161916: pE-N1-RDH11
Purpose: Expresses untagged human RDH11. Confers G418 resistance.
Depositing lab: Sébastien Britton. Depositing organization: CNRS UMR 5089, Institute of Pharmacology and Structural Biology (IPBS). Publication: SDR enzymes oxidize specific lipidic alkynylcarbinols into cytotoxic protein-reactive species. Demange P, Joly E, Marcoux J, Zanon PRA, Listunov D, Rulliere P, Barthes C, Noirot C, Izquierdo JB, Rozie A, Pradines K, Hee R, de Brito MV, Marcellin M, Serre RF, Bouchez O, Burlet-Schiltz O, Oliveira MCF, Ballereau S, Bernardes-Genisson V, Maraval V, Calsou P, Hacker SM, Genisson Y, Chauvin R, Britton S. Elife. 2022 May 10;11. pii: 73913. doi: 10.7554/eLife.73913. PubMed 35535493.
Backbone
  Vector backbone: pEGFP-N1-FLAGC
  Backbone manufacturer: Addgene #60360
  Backbone size w/o insert (bp): 3961
  Total vector size (bp): 4777
  Vector type: Mammalian Expression
  Selectable markers: Neomycin (select with G418)
Growth in bacteria
  Bacterial resistance: Kanamycin, 50 μg/mL
  Growth temperature: 37°C
  Growth strain: DH5alpha
  Copy number: High Copy
Gene/Insert
  Gene/Insert name: Retinol dehydrogenase 11
  Species: H. sapiens (human)
  Insert size (bp): 964
  Entrez Gene: RDH11 (a.k.a. ARSDR1, CGI82, HCBP12, MDT1, PSDR1, RALR1, RDJCSS, SCALD, SDR7C1)
  Promoter: CMV
  Cloning method: Restriction Enzyme; 5′ cloning site HindIII (not destroyed); 3′ cloning site NotI (not destroyed)
  Sequencing primers: 5′ SEQ-CMV-F (GTAGGCGTGTACGGTGGGAGG); 3′ SEQ-SV40PA-R (GCAAGTAAAACCTCTACAAATGTGGTATGG)
Terms and licenses: Academic/Nonprofit Terms; Industry Terms: Not Available to Industry
Depositor comments: Polymorphism rs17854678
How to cite: pE-N1-RDH11 was a gift from Sébastien Britton (Addgene plasmid # 161916 ; http://n2t.net/addgene:161916 ; RRID:Addgene_161916)
