[The description below was written by a language model from this plasmid's Addgene catalogue record and pLannotate feature annotations shown in this document.]
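Description:
pE-N1-RDH11 is a mammalian expression plasmid built on pEGFP-N1-FLAGC, an N1-type backbone, that drives untagged human retinol dehydrogenase 11 (RDH11, also known as PSDR1, ARSDR1 or SDR7C1) from the human cytomegalovirus immediate-early enhancer and promoter. The RDH11 open reading frame was inserted between the HindIII and NotI sites of the multiple cloning site. The feature table shows no EGFP or FLAG sequence remaining, consistent with the stated untagged design. Transcripts are terminated by the SV40 polyadenylation signal downstream of the insert; the short annotated large T antigen fragment lies just upstream of that signal and probably reflects the SV40 late region rather than a functional coding sequence. The depositor notes that the cloned sequence carries the polymorphism rs17854678.

Propagation in E. coli relies on a high-copy ColE1/pUC-type origin, and an f1 origin is also present. A single Tn5 aminoglycoside phosphotransferase gene (NeoR/KanR) serves both hosts. It is preceded by a bacterial bla promoter, giving kanamycin resistance in bacteria, and by the SV40 enhancer/early promoter, giving G418 resistance in mammalian cells, with an HSV TK polyadenylation signal following it. The small ble and bGH poly(A) fragments appear to be incidental annotation matches. The sequenced record is 4,925 nt, somewhat larger than the catalogue's stated total size.

RDH11 is an NADP-preferring short-chain dehydrogenase/reductase active on retinol isomers. The plasmid suits transient expression or G418 selection of stable lines. The associated publication concerns SDR enzymes that oxidise lipidic alkynylcarbinols into cytotoxic protein-reactive species.
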