Features (pLannotate 1.2.2; 14 found; start..end, strand, type, name):
     29..65      +  misc_feature   MCS (fragment): multiple cloning site
     72..1025    +  CDS            RDH11: RDH11_HUMAN - Also known as ARSDR1, PSDR1, SDR7C1. Experimental evidence at protein level: Swiss-Prot protein existence level 1. Retinol dehydrogenase with a clear preference for NADP. Displays high activity towards 9-cis, 11-cis and all-trans-retinol, and to a lesser extent on 13-cis-retinol (PubMed:12226107, PubMed:12036956, PubMed:29410696). Exhibits a low reductive activity towards unsaturated medium-chain aldehydes such as cis -6-nonenal and no activity toward nonanal or 4-hydroxy-nonenal (PubMed:15865448). Has no dehydrogenase activity towards steroid (PubMed:12226107, PubMed:12036956).
   1045..1128    +  CDS            large T antigen (fragment): large T antigen from SV40 (simian virus 40)
   1151..1272    +  polyA_signal   SV40 poly(A) signal: SV40 polyadenylation signal
   1306..1734    -  rep_origin     f1 ori (sequence partly withheld): f1 bacteriophage origin of replication; arrow indicates direction of (+) strand synthesis
   1761..1865    +  promoter       AmpR promoter: bla
   1867..2224    +  promoter       SV40 promoter: SV40 enhancer and early promoter
   2259..3053    +  CDS            NeoR/KanR: aminoglycoside phosphotransferase from Tn5; aph(3')-II (or nptII); confers resistance to neomycin, kanamycin, and G418 (Geneticin®)
   3074..3226    +  CDS            ble (fragment): BLE_KLEPN - Experimental evidence at protein level: Swiss-Prot protein existence level 1. Binding protein with a strong affinity to the bleomycin family of antibiotics. Binds to CL990; an antimitotic-antibiotic compound. From Klebsiella pneumoniae.
   3285..3332    +  polyA_signal   HSV TK poly(A) signal: herpes simplex virus thymidine kinase polyadenylation signal (Cole and Stacy, 1985)
   3423..3439    -  polyA_signal   bGH poly(A) signal (fragment): bovine growth hormone polyadenylation signal
   3661..4249    +  rep_origin     ori: high-copy-number ColE1/pMB1/pBR322/pUC origin of replication
   4424..4727    +  enhancer       CMV enhancer: human cytomegalovirus immediate early enhancer
   4728..6       +  promoter       CMV promoter (across the origin): human cytomegalovirus (CMV) immediate early promoter
>Addgene plasmid #161916 | pE-N1-RDH11 | depositor full sequence | sequence record 314102 | pE-N1-RDH11 sequence 4925 bps
AGAGCTGGTTTAGTGAACCGTCAGATCCGCTAGCGCTACCGGACTCAGATCTCGAGCTCAAGCTTGCCAC
CATGGTTGAGCTCATGTTCCCGCTGTTGCTCCTCCTTCTGCCCTTCCTTCTGTATATGGCTGCGCCCCAA
ATCAGGAAAATGCTGTCCAGTGGGGTGTGTACATCAACTGTTCAGCTTCCTGGGAAAGTAGTTGTGGTCA
CAGGAGCTAATACAGGTATCGGGAAGGAGACAGCCAAAGAGCTGGCTCAGAGAGGAGCTCGAGTATATTT
AGCTTGCCGGGATGTGGAAAAGGGGGAATTGGTGGCCAAAGAGATCCAGACCACGACAGGGAACCAGCAG
GTGTTGGTGCGGAAACTGGACCTGTCTGATACTAAGTCTATTCGAGCTTTTGCTAAGGGCTTCTTAGCTG
AGGAAAAGCACCTCCACGTATTGATCAACAATGCAGGAGTGATGATGTGTCCGTACTCGAAGACAGCAGA
TGGCTTTGAGATGCACATAGGAGTCAACCACTTGGGTCACTTCCTCCTAACCCATCTGCTGCTAGAGAAA
CTAAAGGAATCAGCCCCATCAAGGATAGTAAATGTGTCTTCCCTCGCACATCACCTGGGAAGGATCCACT
TCCATAACCTGCAGGGCGAGAAATTCTACAATGCAGGCCTGGCCTACTGTCACAGCAAGCTAGCCAACAT
CCTCTTCACCCAGGAACTGGCCCGGAGACTAAAAGGCTCTGGCGTTACGACGTATTCTGTACACCCTGGC
ACAGTCCAATCTGAACTGGTTCGGCACTCATCTTTCATGAGATGGATGTGGTGGCTTTTCTCCTTTTTCA
TCAAGACTCCTCAGCAGGGAGCCCAGACCAGCCTGCACTGTGCCTTAACAGAAGGTCTTGAGATTCTAAG
TGGGAATCATTTCAGTGACTGTCATGTGGCATGGGTCTCTGCCCAAGCTCGTAATGAGACTATAGCAAGG
CGGCTGTGGGACGTCAGTTGTGACCTGCTGGGCCTCCCAATAGACTAAAGCGGCCGCGACTCTAGATCAT
AATCAGCCATACCACATTTGTAGAGGTTTTACTTGCTTTAAAAAACCTCCCACACCTCCCCCTGAACCTG
AAACATAAAATGAATGCAATTGTTGTTGTTAACTTGTTTATTGCAGCTTATAATGGTTACAAATAAAGCA
ATAGCATCACAAATTTCACAAATAAAGCATTTTTTTCACTGCATTCTAGTTGTGGTTTGTCCAAACTCAT
CAATGTATCTTAAGGCGTAAATTGTAAGCGTTAATATTTTGTTAAAATTCGCGTTAAATTTTTGTTAAAT
CAGCTCATTTTTTAACCAATAGGCCGAAATCGGCAAAATCCCTTATAAATCAAAAGAATAGACCGAGATA
GGGT
[37 nt withheld, positions 1405-1441]
AAAGAACGTGGACTCCAACGTCAAAGG
[49 nt withheld, positions 1469-1517]
T
[91 nt withheld, positions 1519-1609]
G
[124 nt withheld, positions 1611-1734]
CAGGTGGCACTTTTCGGGGAAATGTGCGCGGAACCCCTATTTGTTTATTTTTCTAAATACATTCAAATAT
GTATCCGCTCATGAGACAATAACCCTGATAAATGCTTCAATAATATTGAAAAAGGAAGAGTCCTGAGGCG
GAAAGAACCAGCTGTGGAATGTGTGTCAGTTAGGGTGTGGAAAGTCCCCAGGCTCCCCAGCAGGCAGAAG
TATGCAAAGCATGCATCTCAATTAGTCAGCAACCAGGTGTGGAAAGTCCCCAGGCTCCCCAGCAGGCAGA
AGTATGCAAAGCATGCATCTCAATTAGTCAGCAACCATAGTCCCGCCCCTAACTCCGCCCATCCCGCCCC
TAACTCCGCCCAGTTCCGCCCATTCTCCGCCCCATGGCTGACTAATTTTTTTTATTTATGCAGAGGCCGA
GGCCGCCTCGGCCTCTGAGCTATTCCAGAAGTAGTGAGGAGGCTTTTTTGGAGGCCTAGGCTTTTGCAAA
GATCGATCAAGAGACAGGATGAGGATCGTTTCGCATGATTGAACAAGATGGATTGCACGCAGGTTCTCCG
GCCGCTTGGGTGGAGAGGCTATTCGGCTATGACTGGGCACAACAGACAATCGGCTGCTCTGATGCCGCCG
TGTTCCGGCTGTCAGCGCAGGGGCGCCCGGTTCTTTTTGTCAAGACCGACCTGTCCGGTGCCCTGAATGA
ACTGCAAGACGAGGCAGCGCGGCTATCGTGGCTGGCCACGACGGGCGTTCCTTGCGCAGCTGTGCTCGAC
GTTGTCACTGAAGCGGGAAGGGACTGGCTGCTATTGGGCGAAGTGCCGGGGCAGGATCTCCTGTCATCTC
ACCTTGCTCCTGCCGAGAAAGTATCCATCATGGCTGATGCAATGCGGCGGCTGCATACGCTTGATCCGGC
TACCTGCCCATTCGACCACCAAGCGAAACATCGCATCGAGCGAGCACGTACTCGGATGGAAGCCGGTCTT
GTCGATCAGGATGATCTGGACGAAGAGCATCAGGGGCTCGCGCCAGCCGAACTGTTCGCCAGGCTCAAGG
CGAGCATGCCCGACGGCGAGGATCTCGTCGTGACCCATGGCGATGCCTGCTTGCCGAATATCATGGTGGA
AAATGGCCGCTTTTCTGGATTCATCGACTGTGGCCGGCTGGGTGTGGCGGACCGCTATCAGGACATAGCG
TTGGCTACCCGTGATATTGCTGAAGAGCTTGGCGGCGAATGGGCTGACCGCTTCCTCGTGCTTTACGGTA
TCGCCGCTCCCGATTCGCAGCGCATCGCCTTCTATCGCCTTCTTGACGAGTTCTTCTGAGCGGGACTCTG
GGGTTCGAAATGACCGACCAAGCGACGCCCAACCTGCCATCACGAGATTTCGATTCCACCGCCGCCTTCT
ATGAAAGGTTGGGCTTCGGAATCGTTTTCCGGGACGCCGGCTGGATGATCCTCCAGCGCGGGGATCTCAT
GCTGGAGTTCTTCGCCCACCCTAGGGGGAGGCTAACTGAAACACGGAAGGAGACAATACCGGAAGGAACC
CGCGCTATGACGGCAATAAAAAGACAGAATAAAACGCACGGTGTTGGGTCGTTTGTTCATAAACGCGGGG
TTCGGTCCCAGGGCTGGCACTCTGTCGATACCCCACCGAGACCCCATTGGGGCCAATACGCCCGCGTTTC
TTCCTTTTCCCCACCCCACCCCCCAAGTTCGGGTGAAGGCCCAGGGCTCGCAGCCAACGTCGGGGCGGCA
GGCCCTGCCATAGCCTCAGGTTACTCATATATACTTTAGATTGATTTAAAACTTCATTTTTAATTTAAAA
GGATCTAGGTGAAGATCCTTTTTGATAATCTCATGACCAAAATCCCTTAACGTGAGTTTTCGTTCCACTG
AGCGTCAGACCCCGTAGAAAAGATCAAAGGATCTTCTTGAGATCCTTTTTTTCTGCGCGTAATCTGCTGC
TTGCAAACAAAAAAACCACCGCTACCAGCGGTGGTTTGTTTGCCGGATCAAGAGCTACCAACTCTTTTTC
CGAAGGTAACTGGCTTCAGCAGAGCGCAGATACCAAATACTGTCCTTCTAGTGTAGCCGTAGTTAGGCCA
CCACTTCAAGAACTCTGTAGCACCGCCTACATACCTCGCTCTGCTAATCCTGTTACCAGTGGCTGCTGCC
AGTGGCGATAAGTCGTGTCTTACCGGGTTGGACTCAAGACGATAGTTACCGGATAAGGCGCAGCGGTCGG
GCTGAACGGGGGGTTCGTGCACACAGCCCAGCTTGGAGCGAACGACCTACACCGAACTGAGATACCTACA
GCGTGAGCTATGAGAAAGCGCCACGCTTCCCGAAGGGAGAAAGGCGGACAGGTATCCGGTAAGCGGCAGG
GTCGGAACAGGAGAGCGCACGAGGGAGCTTCCAGGGGGAAACGCCTGGTATCTTTATAGTCCTGTCGGGT
TTCGCCACCTCTGACTTGAGCGTCGATTTTTGTGATGCTCGTCAGGGGGGCGGAGCCTATGGAAAAACGC
CAGCAACGCGGCCTTTTTACGGTTCCTGGCCTTTTGCTGGCCTTTTGCTCACATGTTCTTTCCTGCGTTA
TCCCCTGATTCTGTGGATAACCGTATTACCGCCATGCATTAGTTATTAATAGTAATCAATTACGGGGTCA
TTAGTTCATAGCCCATATATGGAGTTCCGCGTTACATAACTTACGGTAAATGGCCCGCCTGGCTGACCGC
CCAACGACCCCCGCCCATTGACGTCAATAATGACGTATGTTCCCATAGTAACGCCAATAGGGACTTTCCA
TTGACGTCAATGGGTGGAGTATTTACGGTAAACTGCCCACTTGGCAGTACATCAAGTGTATCATATGCCA
AGTACGCCCCCTATTGACGTCAATGACGGTAAATGGCCCGCCTGGCATTATGCCCAGTACATGACCTTAT
GGGACTTTCCTACTTGGCAGTACATCTACGTATTAGTCATCGCTATTACCATGGTGATGCGGTTTTGGCA
GTACATCAATGGGCGTGGATAGCGGTTTGACTCACGGGGATTTCCAAGTCTCCACCCCATTGACGTCAAT
GGGAGTTTGTTTTGGCACCAAAATCAACGGGACTTTCCAAAATGTCGTAACAACTCCGCCCCATTGACGC
AAATGGGCGGTAGGCGTGTACGGTGGGAGGTCTATATAAGC
