Features (pLannotate 1.2.2; 14 found; start..end, strand, type, name):
     29..65      +  misc_feature   MCS (fragment): multiple cloning site
     72..1025    +  CDS            RDH11: RDH11_HUMAN - Also known as ARSDR1, PSDR1, SDR7C1. Experimental evidence at protein level: Swiss-Prot protein existence level 1. Retinol dehydrogenase with a clear preference for NADP. Displays high activity towards 9-cis, 11-cis and all-trans-retinol, and to a lesser extent on 13-cis-retinol (PubMed:12226107, PubMed:12036956, PubMed:29410696). Exhibits a low reductive activity towards unsaturated medium-chain aldehydes such as cis -6-nonenal and no activity toward nonanal or 4-hydroxy-nonenal (PubMed:15865448). Has no dehydrogenase activity towards steroid (PubMed:12226107, PubMed:12036956).
   1045..1128    +  CDS            large T antigen (fragment): large T antigen from SV40 (simian virus 40)
   1151..1272    +  polyA_signal   SV40 poly(A) signal: SV40 polyadenylation signal
   1306..1734    -  rep_origin     f1 ori (sequence partly withheld): f1 bacteriophage origin of replication; arrow indicates direction of (+) strand synthesis
   1761..1865    +  promoter       AmpR promoter: bla
   1867..2224    +  promoter       SV40 promoter: SV40 enhancer and early promoter
   2259..3053    +  CDS            NeoR/KanR: aminoglycoside phosphotransferase from Tn5; aph(3')-II (or nptII); confers resistance to neomycin, kanamycin, and G418 (Geneticin®)
   3074..3226    +  CDS            ble (fragment): BLE_KLEPN - Experimental evidence at protein level: Swiss-Prot protein existence level 1. Binding protein with a strong affinity to the bleomycin family of antibiotics. Binds to CL990; an antimitotic-antibiotic compound. From Klebsiella pneumoniae.
   3285..3332    +  polyA_signal   HSV TK poly(A) signal: herpes simplex virus thymidine kinase polyadenylation signal (Cole and Stacy, 1985)
   3423..3439    -  polyA_signal   bGH poly(A) signal (fragment): bovine growth hormone polyadenylation signal
   3661..4249    +  rep_origin     ori: high-copy-number ColE1/pMB1/pBR322/pUC origin of replication
   4424..4727    +  enhancer       CMV enhancer: human cytomegalovirus immediate early enhancer
   4728..6       +  promoter       CMV promoter (across the origin): human cytomegalovirus (CMV) immediate early promoter
>Addgene plasmid #161916 | pE-N1-RDH11 | addgene full sequence | sequence record 320525 | Addgene NGS Result
AGAGCTGGTTTAGTGAACCGTCAGATCCGCTAGCGCTACCGGACTCAGATCTCGAGCTCAAGCTTGCCAC
CATGGTTGAGCTCATGTTCCCGCTGTTGCTCCTCCTTCTGCCCTTCCTTCTGTATATGGCTGCGCCCCAA
ATCAGGAAAATGCTGTCCAGTGGGGTGTGTACATCAACTGTTCAGCTTCCTGGGAAAGTAGTTGTGGTCA
CAGGAGCTAATACAGGTATCGGGAAGGAGACAGCCAAAGAGCTGGCTCAGAGAGGAGCTCGAGTATATTT
AGCTTGCCGGGATGTGGAAAAGGGGGAATTGGTGGCCAAAGAGATCCAGACCACGACAGGGAACCAGCAG
GTGTTGGTGCGGAAACTGGACCTGTCTGATACTAAGTCTATTCGAGCTTTTGCTAAGGGCTTCTTAGCTG
AGGAAAAGCACCTCCACGTATTGATCAACAATGCAGGAGTGATGATGTGTCCGTACTCGAAGACAGCAGA
TGGCTTTGAGATGCACATAGGAGTCAACCACTTGGGTCACTTCCTCCTAACCCATCTGCTGCTAGAGAAA
CTAAAGGAATCAGCCCCATCAAGGATAGTAAATGTGTCTTCCCTCGCACATCACCTGGGAAGGATCCACT
TCCATAACCTGCAGGGCGAGAAATTCTACAATGCAGGCCTGGCCTACTGTCACAGCAAGCTAGCCAACAT
CCTCTTCACCCAGGAACTGGCCCGGAGACTAAAAGGCTCTGGCGTTACGACGTATTCTGTACACCCTGGC
ACAGTCCAATCTGAACTGGTTCGGCACTCATCTTTCATGAGATGGATGTGGTGGCTTTTCTCCTTTTTCA
TCAAGACTCCTCAGCAGGGAGCCCAGACCAGCCTGCACTGTGCCTTAACAGAAGGTCTTGAGATTCTAAG
TGGGAATCATTTCAGTGACTGTCATGTGGCATGGGTCTCTGCCCAAGCTCGTAATGAGACTATAGCAAGG
CGGCTGTGGGACGTCAGTTGTGACCTGCTGGGCCTCCCAATAGACTAAAGCGGCCGCGACTCTAGATCAT
AATCAGCCATACCACATTTGTAGAGGTTTTACTTGCTTTAAAAAACCTCCCACACCTCCCCCTGAACCTG
AAACATAAAATGAATGCAATTGTTGTTGTTAACTTGTTTATTGCAGCTTATAATGGTTACAAATAAAGCA
ATAGCATCACAAATTTCACAAATAAAGCATTTTTTTCACTGCATTCTAGTTGTGGTTTGTCCAAACTCAT
CAATGTATCTTAAGGCGTAAATTGTAAGCGTTAATATTTTGTTAAAATTCGCGTTAAATTTTTGTTAAAT
CAGCTCATTTTTTAACCAATAGGCCGAAATCGGCAAAATCCCTTATAAATCAAAAGAATAGACCGAGATA
GGGT
[37 nt withheld, positions 1405-1441]
AAAGAACGTGGACTCCAACGTCAAAGG
[49 nt withheld, positions 1469-1517]
T
[91 nt withheld, positions 1519-1609]
G
[124 nt withheld, positions 1611-1734]
CAGGTGGCACTTTTCGGGGAAATGTGCGCGGAACCCCTATTTGTTTATTTTTCTAAATACATTCAAATAT
GTATCCGCTCATGAGACAATAACCCTGATAAATGCTTCAATAATATTGAAAAAGGAAGAGTCCTGAGGCG
GAAAGAACCAGCTGTGGAATGTGTGTCAGTTAGGGTGTGGAAAGTCCCCAGGCTCCCCAGCAGGCAGAAG
TATGCAAAGCATGCATCTCAATTAGTCAGCAACCAGGTGTGGAAAGTCCCCAGGCTCCCCAGCAGGCAGA
AGTATGCAAAGCATGCATCTCAATTAGTCAGCAACCATAGTCCCGCCCCTAACTCCGCCCATCCCGCCCC
TAACTCCGCCCAGTTCCGCCCATTCTCCGCCCCATGGCTGACTAATTTTTTTTATTTATGCAGAGGCCGA
GGCCGCCTCGGCCTCTGAGCTATTCCAGAAGTAGTGAGGAGGCTTTTTTGGAGGCCTAGGCTTTTGCAAA
GATCGATCAAGAGACAGGATGAGGATCGTTTCGCATGATTGAACAAGATGGATTGCACGCAGGTTCTCCG
GCCGCTTGGGTGGAGAGGCTATTCGGCTATGACTGGGCACAACAGACAATCGGCTGCTCTGATGCCGCCG
TGTTCCGGCTGTCAGCGCAGGGGCGCCCGGTTCTTTTTGTCAAGACCGACCTGTCCGGTGCCCTGAATGA
ACTGCAAGACGAGGCAGCGCGGCTATCGTGGCTGGCCACGACGGGCGTTCCTTGCGCAGCTGTGCTCGAC
GTTGTCACTGAAGCGGGAAGGGACTGGCTGCTATTGGGCGAAGTGCCGGGGCAGGATCTCCTGTCATCTC
ACCTTGCTCCTGCCGAGAAAGTATCCATCATGGCTGATGCAATGCGGCGGCTGCATACGCTTGATCCGGC
TACCTGCCCATTCGACCACCAAGCGAAACATCGCATCGAGCGAGCACGTACTCGGATGGAAGCCGGTCTT
GTCGATCAGGATGATCTGGACGAAGAGCATCAGGGGCTCGCGCCAGCCGAACTGTTCGCCAGGCTCAAGG
CGAGCATGCCCGACGGCGAGGATCTCGTCGTGACCCATGGCGATGCCTGCTTGCCGAATATCATGGTGGA
AAATGGCCGCTTTTCTGGATTCATCGACTGTGGCCGGCTGGGTGTGGCGGACCGCTATCAGGACATAGCG
TTGGCTACCCGTGATATTGCTGAAGAGCTTGGCGGCGAATGGGCTGACCGCTTCCTCGTGCTTTACGGTA
TCGCCGCTCCCGATTCGCAGCGCATCGCCTTCTATCGCCTTCTTGACGAGTTCTTCTGAGCGGGACTCTG
GGGTTCGAAATGACCGACCAAGCGACGCCCAACCTGCCATCACGAGATTTCGATTCCACCGCCGCCTTCT
ATGAAAGGTTGGGCTTCGGAATCGTTTTCCGGGACGCCGGCTGGATGATCCTCCAGCGCGGGGATCTCAT
GCTGGAGTTCTTCGCCCACCCTAGGGGGAGGCTAACTGAAACACGGAAGGAGACAATACCGGAAGGAACC
CGCGCTATGACGGCAATAAAAAGACAGAATAAAACGCACGGTGTTGGGTCGTTTGTTCATAAACGCGGGG
TTCGGTCCCAGGGCTGGCACTCTGTCGATACCCCACCGAGACCCCATTGGGGCCAATACGCCCGCGTTTC
TTCCTTTTCCCCACCCCACCCCCCAAGTTCGGGTGAAGGCCCAGGGCTCGCAGCCAACGTCGGGGCGGCA
GGCCCTGCCATAGCCTCAGGTTACTCATATATACTTTAGATTGATTTAAAACTTCATTTTTAATTTAAAA
GGATCTAGGTGAAGATCCTTTTTGATAATCTCATGACCAAAATCCCTTAACGTGAGTTTTCGTTCCACTG
AGCGTCAGACCCCGTAGAAAAGATCAAAGGATCTTCTTGAGATCCTTTTTTTCTGCGCGTAATCTGCTGC
TTGCAAACAAAAAAACCACCGCTACCAGCGGTGGTTTGTTTGCCGGATCAAGAGCTACCAACTCTTTTTC
CGAAGGTAACTGGCTTCAGCAGAGCGCAGATACCAAATACTGTTCTTCTAGTGTAGCCGTAGTTAGGCCA
CCACTTCAAGAACTCTGTAGCACCGCCTACATACCTCGCTCTGCTAATCCTGTTACCAGTGGCTGCTGCC
AGTGGCGATAAGTCGTGTCTTACCGGGTTGGACTCAAGACGATAGTTACCGGATAAGGCGCAGCGGTCGG
GCTGAACGGGGGGTTCGTGCACACAGCCCAGCTTGGAGCGAACGACCTACACCGAACTGAGATACCTACA
GCGTGAGCTATGAGAAAGCGCCACGCTTCCCGAAGGGAGAAAGGCGGACAGGTATCCGGTAAGCGGCAGG
GTCGGAACAGGAGAGCGCACGAGGGAGCTTCCAGGGGGAAACGCCTGGTATCTTTATAGTCCTGTCGGGT
TTCGCCACCTCTGACTTGAGCGTCGATTTTTGTGATGCTCGTCAGGGGGGCGGAGCCTATGGAAAAACGC
CAGCAACGCGGCCTTTTTACGGTTCCTGGCCTTTTGCTGGCCTTTTGCTCACATGTTCTTTCCTGCGTTA
TCCCCTGATTCTGTGGATAACCGTATTACCGCCATGCATTAGTTATTAATAGTAATCAATTACGGGGTCA
TTAGTTCATAGCCCATATATGGAGTTCCGCGTTACATAACTTACGGTAAATGGCCCGCCTGGCTGACCGC
CCAACGACCCCCGCCCATTGACGTCAATAATGACGTATGTTCCCATAGTAACGCCAATAGGGACTTTCCA
TTGACGTCAATGGGTGGAGTATTTACGGTAAACTGCCCACTTGGCAGTACATCAAGTGTATCATATGCCA
AGTACGCCCCCTATTGACGTCAATGACGGTAAATGGCCCGCCTGGCATTATGCCCAGTACATGACCTTAT
GGGACTTTCCTACTTGGCAGTACATCTACGTATTAGTCATCGCTATTACCATGGTGATGCGGTTTTGGCA
GTACATCAATGGGCGTGGATAGCGGTTTGACTCACGGGGATTTCCAAGTCTCCACCCCATTGACGTCAAT
GGGAGTTTGTTTTGGCACCAAAATCAACGGGACTTTCCAAAATGTCGTAACAACTCCGCCCCATTGACGC
AAATGGGCGGTAGGCGTGTACGGTGGGAGGTCTATATAAGC
